>Addgene plasmid #248767 | pEM415 | addgene full sequence | sequence record 496745 | Addgene Long Read Sequencing Result
CCGAGCGGCCGCTTCTAGAGATCGATTTTAGAGCTGCCTCCCTATCAGTGATAGAGATTGCTACAACTGC
AAGGTAGTCCCGGTATCCCTATCAGTGATAGAGACTGATAGCTACGAGTCTGAGATCCTACTTGTCCCTA
TCAGTGATAGAGACAGTACCGAGTTTTCCCTATCAGTGATAGAGAGCTCATACTGCGACAGAGTCTTTTC
CCTATCAGTGATAGAGATAGGCTCCTTTGTCAAAAGTGATCGCTTCCCTATCAGTGATAGAGACTTCACG
GGATAATGTGTTCTACTCCCTATCAGTGATAGAGAGCTTAAGTCAATCCAATGCGTTCAGGTGCTCCCTA
TCAGTGATAGAGAAACTCCGTCATCGTGGATGTCAATACTGACTCCCTATCAGTGATAGAGATTGATTTC
ACCGCTGGCGTCAATTCCCTATCAGTGATAGAGACTTAGGTGTCCCTAGAATTACTAGAGATCGATTTTA
GAGCTGCCTCCCTATCAGTGATAGAGATTGCTACAACTGCAAGGTAGTCCCGGTATCCCTATCAGTGATA
GAGACTGATAGCTACGAGTCTGAGATCCTACTTGTCCCTATCAGTGATAGAGACAGTACCGAGTTTTCCC
TATCAGTGATAGAGAGCTCATACTGCGACAGAGTCTTTTCCCTATCAGTGATAGAGATAGGCTCCTTTGT
CAAAAGTGATCGCTTCCCTATCAGTGATAGAGACTTCACGGGATAATGTGTTCTACTCCCTATCAGTGAT
AGAGAGCTTAAGTCAATCCAATGCGTTCAGGTGCTCCCTATCAGTGATAGAGAAACTCCGTCATCGTGGA
TGTCAATACTGACTCCCTATCAGTGATAGAGATTGATTTCACCGCTGGCGTCAATTCCCTATCAGTGATA
GAGACTTAGGTGTCCCTAGAATTACTAGAGATCGATTTTAGAGCTGCCTCCCTATCAGTGATAGAGATTG
CTACAACTGCAAGGTAGTCCCGGTATCCCTATCAGTGATAGAGACTGATAGCTACGAGTCTGAGATCCTA
CTTGTCCCTATCAGTGATAGAGACAGTACCGAGTTTTCCCTATCAGTGATAGAGAGCTCATACTGCGACA
GAGTCTTTTCCCTATCAGTGATAGAGATAGGCTCCTTTGTCAAAAGTGATCGCTTCCCTATCAGTGATAG
AGACTTCACGGGATAATGTGTTCTACTCCCTATCAGTGATAGAGAGCTTAAGTCAATCCAATGCGTTCAG
GTGCTCCCTATCAGTGATAGAGAAACTCCGTCATCGTGGATGTCAATACTGACTCCCTATCAGTGATAGA
GATTGATTTCACCGCTGGCGTCAATTCCCTATCAGTGATAGAGACTTAGGTGTCCCTAGAATTACTAGAG
ATCGATTTTAGAGCTGCCTCCCTATCAGTGATAGAGATTGCTACAACTGCAAGGTAGTCCCGGTATCCCT
ATCAGTGATAGAGACTGATAGCTACGAGTCTGAGATCCTACTTGTCCCTATCAGTGATAGAGACAGTACC
GAGTTTTCCCTATCAGTGATAGAGAGCTCATACTGCGACAGAGTCTTTTCCCTATCAGTGATAGAGATAG
GCTCCTTTGTCAAAAGTGATCGCTTCCCTATCAGTGATAGAGACTTCACGGGATAATGTGTTCTACTCCC
TATCAGTGATAGAGAGCTTAAGTCAATCCAATGCGTTCAGGTGCTCCCTATCAGTGATAGAGAAACTCCG
TCATCGTGGATGTCAATACTGACTCCCTATCAGTGATAGAGATTGATTTCACCGCTGGCGTCAATTCCCT
ATCAGTGATAGAGACTTAGGTGTCCCTAGAATTACTAGAGCCAGGCATCAAATAAAACGAAAGGCTCAGT
CGAAAGACTGGGCCTTTCGTTTTATCTGTTGTTTGTCGGTGAACGCTCTCTACTAGAGTCACACTGGCTC
ACCTTCGGGTGGGCCTTTCTGCGTTTATATATGATCGAGACCGGTAATCTCGAGTCCCGTCAAGTCAGCG
TAATGCTCTGCCAGTGTTACAACCAATTAACCAATTCTGATTAGAAAAACTCATCGAGCATCAAATGAAA
CTGCAATTTATTCATATCAGGATTATCGATACCATATTTTTGAAAAAGCCGTTTCTGTAATGAAGGAGAA
AACTCACCGAGGCAGTTCCATAGGATGGCAAGATCCTGGTATCGGTCTGCGATTCCGACTCGTCCAACAT
CAATACAACCTATTAATTTCCCCTCGTCAAAAATAAGGTTATCAAGTGAGAAATCACCATGAGTGACGAC
TGAATCCGGTGAGAATGGCAAAAGCTTATGCATTTCTTTCCAGACTTGTTCAACAGGCCAGCCATTACGC
TCGTCATCAAAATCACTCGCATCAACCAAACCGTTATTCATTCGTGATTGCGCCTGAGCGAGACGAAATA
CGCGATCGCTGTTAAAAGGACAATTACAAACAGGAATCGAATGCAACCGGCGCAGGAACACTGCCAGCGC
ATCAACAATATTTTCACCTGAATCAGGATATTCTTCTAATACCTGGAATGCTGTTTTCCCGGGGATCGCA
GTGGTGAGTAACCATGCATCATCAGGAGTACGGATAAAATGCTTGATGGTCGGAAGAGGCATAAATTCCG
TCAGCCAGTTTAGTCTGACCATCTCATCTGTAACATCATTGGCAACGCTACCTTTGCCATGTTTCAGAAA
CAACTCTGGCGCATCGGGCTTCCCATACAATCGATAGATTGTCGCACCTGATTGCCCGACATTATCGCGA
GCCCATTTATACCCATATAAATCAGCATCCATGTTGGAATTTAATCGCGGCCTGGAGCAAGACGTTTCCC
GTTGAATATGGCTCATAACACCCCTTGTATTACTGTTTATGTAAGCAGACAGTTTTATTGTTCATGATGA
TATATTTTTATCTTGTGCAATGTAACATCAGAGATTTTGAGACACAACGTGGCTTTGTTGAATAAATCGA
ACTTTTGCTGAGTTGAAGGATCAGATCACGCATCTTCCCGACAACGCAGACCGTTCCGTGGCAAAGCAAA
AGTTCAAAATCACCAACTGGTCCACCTACAACAAAGCTCTCATCAACCGTGGCTCCCTCACTTTCTGGCT
GGATGATGGGGCGATTCAGGCCTGGTATGAGTCAGCAACACCTTCTTCACGAGGCAGACCTCAGCGCTAG
CGGAGTGTATACTGGCTTACTATGTTGGCACTGATGAGGGTGTCAGTGAAGTGCTTCATGTGGCAGGAGA
AAAAAGGCTGCACCGGTGCGTCAGCAGAATATGTGATACAGGATATATTCCGCTTCCTCGCTCACTGACT
CGCTACGCTCGGTCGTTCGACTGCGGCGAGCGGAAATGGCTTACGAACGGGGCGGAGATTTCCTGGAAGA
TGCCAGGAAGATACTTAACAGGGAAGTGAGAGGGCCGCGGCAAAGCCGTTTTTCCATAGGCTCCGCCCCC
TGACAAGCATCACGAAATCTGACGCTCAAATCAGTGGTGGCGAAACCCGACAGGACTATAAAGATACCAG
GCGTTTCCCCCTGGCGGCTCCCTCGTGCGCTCTCCTGTTCCTGCCTTTCGGTTTACCGGTGTCATTCCGC
TGTTATGGCCGCGTTTGTCTCATTCCACGCCTGACACTCAGTTCCGGGTAGGCAGTTCGCTCCAAGCTGG
ACTGTATGCACGAACCCCCCGTTCAGTCCGACCGCTGCGCCTTATCCGGTAACTATCGTCTTGAGTCCAA
CCCGGAAAGACATGCAAAAGCACCACTGGCAGCAGCCACTGGTAATTGATTTAGAGGAGTTAGTCTTGAA
GTCATGCGCCGGTTAAGGCTAAACTGAAAGGACAAGTTTTGGTGACTGCGCTCCTCCAAGCCAGTTACCT
CGGTTCAAAGAGTTGGTAGCTCAGAGAACCTTCAAAAAACCGCCCTGCAAGGCGGTTTTTTCGTTTTCAG
AGCAAGAGATTACGCGCAGACCAAAACGATCTCAAGAAGATCATCTTATTAAGGGGTCTGACGCTCAGTG
GAACGAAAACTCACGTTAAGGGATTTTGGTCATGAGATTATCAAAAAGGATCTTCACCTAGATCCTTTTA
AATTAAAAATGAAGTTTTAAATCAATCTAAAGTATATATGAGTAAACTTGGTCTGACAGTTACCAATGCT
TAATCAGTGAGGCACCTATCTCAGCGATCTGTCTATTTCGTTCATCCATAGTTGCCTGACTCCCCGTCGT
GTAGATAACTACGATACGGGAGGGCTTACCATCTGGCCCCAGTGCTGCAATGATGGTCTCG
Features (pLannotate 1.2.2; 47 found; start..end, strand, type, name):
     39..60      +  promoter       PLtetO-1 promoter (fragment): modified phage lambda PL promoter with tet operator sites (Lutz and Bujard, 1997)
     85..104     +  promoter       PLtetO-1 promoter (fragment): modified phage lambda PL promoter with tet operator sites (Lutz and Bujard, 1997)
    135..153     +  protein_bind   tet operator: tetO; bacterial operator O2 for the tetR and tetA genes tetracycline repressor TetR
    167..185     +  protein_bind   tet operator: tetO; bacterial operator O2 for the tetR and tetA genes tetracycline repressor TetR
    209..229     +  promoter       PLtetO-1 promoter (fragment): modified phage lambda PL promoter with tet operator sites (Lutz and Bujard, 1997)
    255..276     +  promoter       H1-2O2 promoter (fragment): doxycycline-inducible variant of the human H1 RNA promoter (Henriksen et al., 2007)
    294..315     +  promoter       tight TRE promoter (fragment): Tet-responsive promoter PTight, consisting of seven tet operator sequences followed by the minimal CMV promoter
    344..365     +  protein_bind   tetracycline response element (fragment): contains seven copies of the tetracycline operator tetO tetracycline repressor TetR
    394..416     +  promoter       PLtetO-1 promoter (fragment): modified phage lambda PL promoter with tet operator sites (Lutz and Bujard, 1997)
    436..458     +  promoter       H1-2O2 promoter (fragment): doxycycline-inducible variant of the human H1 RNA promoter (Henriksen et al., 2007)
    499..520     +  promoter       PLtetO-1 promoter (fragment): modified phage lambda PL promoter with tet operator sites (Lutz and Bujard, 1997)
    545..564     +  promoter       PLtetO-1 promoter (fragment): modified phage lambda PL promoter with tet operator sites (Lutz and Bujard, 1997)
    595..613     +  protein_bind   tet operator: tetO; bacterial operator O2 for the tetR and tetA genes tetracycline repressor TetR
    627..645     +  protein_bind   tet operator: tetO; bacterial operator O2 for the tetR and tetA genes tetracycline repressor TetR
    669..689     +  promoter       PLtetO-1 promoter (fragment): modified phage lambda PL promoter with tet operator sites (Lutz and Bujard, 1997)
    715..736     +  promoter       H1-2O2 promoter (fragment): doxycycline-inducible variant of the human H1 RNA promoter (Henriksen et al., 2007)
    754..775     +  promoter       tight TRE promoter (fragment): Tet-responsive promoter PTight, consisting of seven tet operator sequences followed by the minimal CMV promoter
    804..825     +  protein_bind   tetracycline response element (fragment): contains seven copies of the tetracycline operator tetO tetracycline repressor TetR
    854..876     +  promoter       PLtetO-1 promoter (fragment): modified phage lambda PL promoter with tet operator sites (Lutz and Bujard, 1997)
    896..918     +  promoter       H1-2O2 promoter (fragment): doxycycline-inducible variant of the human H1 RNA promoter (Henriksen et al., 2007)
    959..980     +  promoter       PLtetO-1 promoter (fragment): modified phage lambda PL promoter with tet operator sites (Lutz and Bujard, 1997)
   1005..1024    +  promoter       PLtetO-1 promoter (fragment): modified phage lambda PL promoter with tet operator sites (Lutz and Bujard, 1997)
   1055..1073    +  protein_bind   tet operator: tetO; bacterial operator O2 for the tetR and tetA genes tetracycline repressor TetR
   1087..1105    +  protein_bind   tet operator: tetO; bacterial operator O2 for the tetR and tetA genes tetracycline repressor TetR
   1129..1149    +  promoter       PLtetO-1 promoter (fragment): modified phage lambda PL promoter with tet operator sites (Lutz and Bujard, 1997)
   1175..1196    +  promoter       H1-2O2 promoter (fragment): doxycycline-inducible variant of the human H1 RNA promoter (Henriksen et al., 2007)
   1214..1235    +  promoter       tight TRE promoter (fragment): Tet-responsive promoter PTight, consisting of seven tet operator sequences followed by the minimal CMV promoter
   1264..1285    +  protein_bind   tetracycline response element (fragment): contains seven copies of the tetracycline operator tetO tetracycline repressor TetR
   1314..1336    +  promoter       PLtetO-1 promoter (fragment): modified phage lambda PL promoter with tet operator sites (Lutz and Bujard, 1997)
   1356..1378    +  promoter       H1-2O2 promoter (fragment): doxycycline-inducible variant of the human H1 RNA promoter (Henriksen et al., 2007)
   1419..1440    +  promoter       PLtetO-1 promoter (fragment): modified phage lambda PL promoter with tet operator sites (Lutz and Bujard, 1997)
   1465..1484    +  promoter       PLtetO-1 promoter (fragment): modified phage lambda PL promoter with tet operator sites (Lutz and Bujard, 1997)
   1515..1533    +  protein_bind   tet operator: tetO; bacterial operator O2 for the tetR and tetA genes tetracycline repressor TetR
   1547..1565    +  protein_bind   tet operator: tetO; bacterial operator O2 for the tetR and tetA genes tetracycline repressor TetR
   1589..1609    +  promoter       PLtetO-1 promoter (fragment): modified phage lambda PL promoter with tet operator sites (Lutz and Bujard, 1997)
   1635..1656    +  promoter       H1-2O2 promoter (fragment): doxycycline-inducible variant of the human H1 RNA promoter (Henriksen et al., 2007)
   1674..1695    +  promoter       tight TRE promoter (fragment): Tet-responsive promoter PTight, consisting of seven tet operator sequences followed by the minimal CMV promoter
   1724..1745    +  protein_bind   tetracycline response element (fragment): contains seven copies of the tetracycline operator tetO tetracycline repressor TetR
   1774..1796    +  promoter       PLtetO-1 promoter (fragment): modified phage lambda PL promoter with tet operator sites (Lutz and Bujard, 1997)
   1816..1838    +  promoter       H1-2O2 promoter (fragment): doxycycline-inducible variant of the human H1 RNA promoter (Henriksen et al., 2007)
   1869..1940    +  terminator     rrnB T1 terminator: transcription terminator T1 from the E. coli rrnB gene
   1956..1983    +  terminator     T7Te terminator: phage T7 early transcription terminator
   2071..2886    -  CDS            KanR: aminoglycoside phosphotransferase; aph(3')-Ia; confers resistance to kanamycin in bacteria or G418 (Geneticin®) in eukaryotes
   3213..3239    +  misc_feature   bom (fragment): basis of mobility region from pBR322
   3338..3393    -  rep_origin     RSF ori (fragment): Plasmids containing the RSF 1030 origin of replication can be propagated in E. coli cells that contain additional plasmids with compatible origins.
   3481..4025    -  rep_origin     p15A ori: Plasmids containing the medium-copy-number p15A origin of replication can be propagated in E. coli cells that contain a second plasmid with the ColE1 origin.
   4191..4324    -  CDS            bla(M) (fragment): β-lactamase lacking the signal sequence; bla(M); allows cytosolic expression of β-lactamase
