[The description below was written by a language model from this plasmid's Addgene catalogue record and pLannotate feature annotations shown in this document.]
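Description:
pEM415 is a 4,331-nt low-copy bacterial plasmid built on a p15A backbone, carrying a synthetic "sponge" array of 40 tet operator (TetO) sites rather than any expressed gene. It replicates from the p15A origin, which is compatible with ColE1-type plasmids in the same cell, and is selected with kanamycin through the KanR aminoglycoside phosphotransferase gene. The annotation also picks up short fragments of an RSF origin, a bom region and a β-lactamase coding sequence. These appear to be backbone remnants or partial similarity matches, since the catalogue lists kanamycin as the only resistance.

The payload occupies roughly the first 1.85 kb of the sequence. The annotation software labels it as 40 short hits (about 19–23 nt each) to tet operators, PLtetO-1, H1-2O2, tight TRE and tetracycline response element fragments. These calls reflect the tetO core shared by all those parts in slightly different sequence contexts, not functional promoters. Their coordinates show a ten-operator unit repeated four times at a 460-nt interval, which accounts for the 40 sites. The rrnB T1 and T7Te transcription terminators lie immediately downstream of the array, next to the resistance marker, and presumably insulate the array from transcription crossing that junction. No promoter or coding sequence is annotated within the cassette.

An operator array of this kind acts as a decoy that titrates the TetR repressor away from its target promoters, a way to tune the response of TetR-based circuits. BsaI sites, which are not annotated in the feature table, are recorded as flanking the sponge cassette so it can be moved into other vectors by Golden Gate assembly. The plasmid comes from a Bacteroides synthetic biology toolkit, and the recorded recombination-tolerant host strain fits its highly repetitive content.
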