Addgene plasmid #248767: pEM415
Purpose: 40xTetO Sponge Plasmid with BsaI sites flanking sponge casette for Golden Gate Assembly
Depositing lab: Carolina Tropini. Depositing organization: University of British Columbia. Publication: A Bacteroides synthetic biology toolkit to build an in vivo malabsorption biosensor. McCallum G, Burckhardt JC, He J, Hong A, Potvin-Trottier L, Tropini C. Cell. 2026 Feb 19;189(4):1245-1261.e21. doi: 10.1016/j.cell.2025.12.052. Epub 2026 Jan 28. PubMed 41610848.
Backbone
  Vector backbone: p15A
  Vector type: Bacterial Expression
Growth in bacteria
  Bacterial resistance: Kanamycin, 50 μg/mL
  Growth temperature: 30°C
  Growth strain: NEB Stable
  Copy number: Low Copy
Gene/Insert
  Gene/Insert name: T7Te-rrnBT1-40xTetO
  Species: Synthetic
  Cloning method: Gibson Cloning
Terms and licenses: Academic/Nonprofit Terms; Industry Terms: Not Available to Industry
How to cite: pEM415 was a gift from Carolina Tropini (Addgene plasmid # 248767 ; http://n2t.net/addgene:248767 ; RRID:Addgene_248767)
